Addgene plasmid #172670: PGL3-U6-SDHB_pegRNA-Csy4RS-nick_sgRNA-EGFP
Purpose: For expression of transcript containing pegRNA and nick-sgRNA targeting human SDHB gene from the U6 promoter with pegRNA flanked by Csy4 recognition site
Depositing lab: Xiaolong Wang. Publication: Enhancing prime editing by Csy4-mediated processing of pegRNA. Liu Y, Yang G, Huang S, Li X, Wang X, Li G, Chi T, Chen Y, Huang X, Wang X. Cell Res. 2021 Jun 8. pii: 10.1038/s41422-021-00520-x. doi: 10.1038/s41422-021-00520-x. PubMed 34103663.
Backbone
  Vector backbone: pGL3-U6-sgRNA-EGFP
  Vector type: Mammalian Expression
Growth in bacteria
  Bacterial resistance: Ampicillin, 100 μg/mL
  Growth temperature: 37°C
  Growth strain: DH5alpha
  Copy number: High Copy
Gene/Insert
  Gene/Insert name: SDHB pegRNA and SDHB_nick-sgRNA
  gRNA/shRNA sequence: ctcaggtaatccacctgcctgtttcagagctagaaatagcaagttgaaataaggctagtccgttatcaacttgaaaaagtggcaccgagtcggtgcttgggaggccgagtcaggtggattaccgttcactgccgtataggcagattttataggccaggcgtgggttttagagctagaaatagcaagttaaaataaggctagtccgttatcaacttgaaaaagtggcaccgagtcggtgc
  Species: Synthetic
  Promoter: U6
  Cloning method: Restriction Enzyme; 5′ cloning site Unknown (unknown if destroyed); 3′ cloning site Unknown (unknown if destroyed)
Terms and licenses: Academic/Nonprofit Terms; Industry Terms: Not Available to Industry
How to cite: PGL3-U6-SDHB_pegRNA-Csy4RS-nick_sgRNA-EGFP was a gift from Xiaolong Wang (Addgene plasmid # 172670 ; http://n2t.net/addgene:172670 ; RRID:Addgene_172670)
