[The description below was written by a language model from this plasmid's Addgene catalogue record and pLannotate feature annotations shown in this document.]
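Description:
PGL3-U6-SDHB_pegRNA-Csy4RS-nick_sgRNA-EGFP is a 5,069 nt mammalian expression plasmid built on the pGL3-U6-sgRNA-EGFP backbone and designed to supply the guide RNA components for prime editing of the human SDHB gene. It is propagated in E. coli as a high-copy plasmid through a ColE1/pUC-type origin and selected with ampicillin via the bla gene. An f1 phage origin is also present. The annotation additionally picks up short fragments of lacZα, HIV-1 Rev, SV40 large T antigen and a tetracycline resistance gene, along with a cPPT/CTS element. These appear to be backbone remnants rather than functional parts.

The payload is a single RNA polymerase III transcription unit driven by the human U6 promoter. It encodes a synthetic tandem transcript in which an SDHB-targeting pegRNA (spacer, S. pyogenes Cas9 scaffold and a 3′ extension carrying the primer-binding and reverse-transcription template) is followed by a Csy4 recognition site and then a second, nicking sgRNA with its own scaffold. This layout matches the two gRNA scaffolds found in the feature table. Csy4 is an RNA endonuclease that cuts at its hairpin recognition sequence, so when it is co-expressed the transcript is processed into separate pegRNA and nick-sgRNA molecules. The plasmid itself encodes neither Csy4 nor a prime editor, so both must be supplied separately. Upstream of the U6 cassette, a synthetic poly(A) signal and a transcriptional pause site help insulate it from read-through transcription. Downstream, a human PGK promoter drives EGFP terminated by an SV40 poly(A) signal, giving a fluorescent marker for identifying or sorting transfected cells. The associated work concerns enhancing prime editing through Csy4-mediated pegRNA processing.
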