Features (pLannotate 1.2.2; 17 found; start..end, strand, type, name):
    477..581     -  promoter       AmpR promoter: bla
    608..1036    +  rep_origin     f1 ori (sequence partly withheld): f1 bacteriophage origin of replication; arrow indicates direction of (+) strand synthesis
   1068..1135    -  CDS            lacZα (fragment): LacZα fragment of β-galactosidase; lacZ fragment
   1194..1242    +  polyA_signal   poly(A) signal: synthetic polyadenylation signal
   1256..1347    +  misc_feature   pause site: RNA polymerase II transcriptional pause signal from the human α2 globin gene
   1360..1376    +  CDS            Rev (fragment): human immunodeficiency virus 1 (HIV-1) Rev protein; rev; enhances nuclear export of unspliced and incompletely spliced viral mRNAs
   1426..1666    +  promoter       U6 promoter: RNA polymerase III promoter for human U6 snRNA
   1696..1771    +  misc_RNA       gRNA scaffold: guide RNA scaffold for the Streptococcus pyogenes CRISPR/Cas9 system
   1839..1914    +  misc_RNA       gRNA scaffold: guide RNA scaffold for the Streptococcus pyogenes CRISPR/Cas9 system
   1966..2083    +  misc_feature   cPPT/CTS: central polypurine tract and central termination sequence of HIV-1
   2132..2642    +  promoter       hPGK promoter: human phosphoglycerate kinase 1 promoter
   2651..3370    +  CDS            EGFP: the original enhanced GFP (Yang et al., 1996) mammalian codon-optimized
   3387..3470    +  CDS            large T antigen (fragment): large T antigen from SV40 (simian virus 40)
   3493..3614    +  polyA_signal   SV40 poly(A) signal: SV40 polyadenylation signal
   3615..3746    +  CDS            TcR (fragment): tetracycline efflux protein; tet; confers resistance to tetracycline
   3926..4514    -  rep_origin     ori: high-copy-number ColE1/pMB1/pBR322/pUC origin of replication
   4685..476     -  CDS            AmpR (across the origin): β-lactamase; bla; confers resistance to ampicillin, carbenicillin, and related antibiotics
>Addgene plasmid #172670 | PGL3-U6-SDHB_pegRNA-Csy4RS-nick_sgRNA-EGFP | addgene full sequence | sequence record 339967 | Addgene NGS Result
CGAGTTACATGATCCCCCATGTTGTGCAAAAAAGCGGTTAGCTCCTTCGGTCCTCCGATCGTTGTCAGAA
GTAAGTTGGCCGCAGTGTTATCACTCATGGTTATGGCAGCACTGCATAATTCTCTTACTGTCATGCCATC
CGTAAGATGCTTTTCTGTGACTGGTGAGTACTCAACCAAGTCATTCTGAGAATAGTGTATGCGGCGACCG
AGTTGCTCTTGCCCGGCGTCAATACGGGATAATACCGCGCCACATAGCAGAACTTTAAAAGTGCTCATCA
TTGGAAAACGTTCTTCGGGGCGAAAACTCTCAAGGATCTTACCGCTGTTGAGATCCAGTTCGATGTAACC
CACTCGTGCACCCAACTGATCTTCAGCATCTTTTACTTTCACCAGCGTTTCTGGGTGAGCAAAAACAGGA
AGGCAAAATGCCGCAAAAAAGGGAATAAGGGCGACACGGAAATGTTGAATACTCATACTCTTCCTTTTTC
AATATTATTGAAGCATTTATCAGGGTTATTGTCTCATGAGCGGATACATATTTGAATGTATTTAGAAAAA
TAAACAAATAGGGGTTCCGCGCACATTTCCCCGAAAAGTGCCACCTG
[124 nt withheld, positions 608-731]
C
[91 nt withheld, positions 733-823]
A
[49 nt withheld, positions 825-873]
CCTTTGACGTTGGAGTCCACGTTCTTT
[37 nt withheld, positions 901-937]
ACCCTATCTCGGTCTATTCTTTTGATTTATAAGGGATTTTGCCGATTTCGGCCTATTGGTTAAAAAATGA
GCTGATTTAACAAAAATTTAACGCGAATTTTAACAAAATATTAACGCTTACAATTTGCCATTCGCCATTC
AGGCTGCGCAACTGTTGGGAAGGGCGATCGGTGCGGGCCTCTTCGCTATTACGCCAGCCCAAGCTACCAT
GATAAGTAAGTAATATTAAGGTACGGGAGGTACTTGGAGCGGCCGCAATAAAATATCTTTATTTTCATTA
CATCTGTGTGTTGGTTTTTTGTGTGAATCGATAGTACTAACATACGCTCTCCATCAAAACAAAACGAAAC
AAAACAAACTAGCAAAATAGGCTGTCCCCAGTGCAAGTGCAGGTGCCAGAACATTTCTCTATCGATAGGT
ACCGATTAGTGAACGGATCTCGACGGTATCGATCACGAGACTAGCCTCGAGCGGCCGCCCCCTTCACCGA
GGGCCTATTTCCCATGATTCCTTCATATTTGCATATACGATACAAGGCTGTTAGAGAGATAATTGGAATT
AATTTGACTGTAAACACAAAGATATTAGTACAAAATACGTGACGTAGAAAGTAATAATTTCTTGGGTAGT
TTGCAGTTTTAAAATTATGTTTTAAAATGGACTATCATATGCTTACCGTAACTTGAAAGTATTTCGATTT
CTTGGCTTTATATATCTTGTGGAAAGGACGAAACACCGCTCAGGTAATCCACCTGCCTGTTTCAGAGCTA
GAAATAGCAAGTTGAAATAAGGCTAGTCCGTTATCAACTTGAAAAAGTGGCACCGAGTCGGTGCTTGGGA
GGCCGAGTCAGGTGGATTACCGTTCACTGCCGTATAGGCAGATTTTATAGGCCAGGCGTGGGTTTTAGAG
CTAGAAATAGCAAGTTAAAATAAGGCTAGTCCGTTATCAACTTGAAAAAGTGGCACCGAGTCGGTGCTTT
TTTTAAAGAATTCTCGACCTCGAGACAAATGGCAGTATTCATCCACAATTTTAAAAGAAAAGGGGGGATT
GGGGGGTACAGTGCAGGGGAAAGAATAGTAGACATAATAGCAACAGACATACAAACTAAAGAATTACAAA
AACAAATTACAAAAATTCAAAATTTTCGGGTTTATTACAGGGACAGCAGAGATCCACTTTGGCCGCGGCT
CGAGGGGGTTGGGGTTGCGCCTTTTCCAAGGCAGCCCTGGGTTTGCGCAGGGACGCGGCTGCTCTGGGCG
TGGTTCCGGGAAACGCAGCGGCGCCGACCCTGGGACTCGCACATTCTTCACGTCCGTTCGCAGCGTCACC
CGGATCTTCGCCGCTACCCTTGTGGGCCCCCCGGCGACGCTTCCTGCTCCGCCCCTAAGTCGGGAAGGTT
CCTTGCGGTTCGCGGCGTGCCGGACGTGACAAACGGAAGCCGCACGTCTCACTAGTACCCTCGCAGACGG
ACAGCGCCAGGGAGCAATGGCAGCGCGCCGACCGCGATGGGCTGTGGCCAATAGCGGCTGCTCAGCAGGG
CGCGCCGAGAGCAGCGGCCGGGAAGGGGCGGTGCGGGAGGCGGGGTGTGGGGCGGTAGTGTGGGCCCTGT
TCCTGCCCGCGCGGTGTTCCGCATTCTGCAAGCCTCCGGAGCGCACGTCGGCAGTCGGCTCCCTCGTTGA
CCGAATCACCGACCTCTCTCCCCAGGGGGATCCATGGTGAGCAAGGGCGAGGAGCTGTTCACCGGGGTGG
TGCCCATCCTGGTCGAGCTGGACGGCGACGTAAACGGCCACAAGTTCAGCGTGTCCGGCGAGGGCGAGGG
CGATGCCACCTACGGCAAGCTGACCCTGAAGTTCATCTGCACCACCGGCAAGCTGCCCGTGCCCTGGCCC
ACCCTCGTGACCACCCTGACCTACGGCGTGCAGTGCTTCAGCCGCTACCCCGACCACATGAAGCAGCACG
ACTTCTTCAAGTCCGCCATGCCCGAAGGCTACGTCCAGGAGCGCACCATCTTCTTCAAGGACGACGGCAA
CTACAAGACCCGCGCCGAGGTGAAGTTCGAGGGCGACACCCTGGTGAACCGCATCGAGCTGAAGGGCATC
GACTTCAAGGAGGACGGCAACATCCTGGGGCACAAGCTGGAGTACAACTACAACAGCCACAACGTCTATA
TCATGGCCGACAAGCAGAAGAACGGCATCAAGGTGAACTTCAAGATCCGCCACAACATCGAGGACGGCAG
CGTGCAGCTCGCCGACCACTACCAGCAGAACACCCCCATCGGCGACGGCCCCGTGCTGCTGCCCGACAAC
CACTACCTGAGCACCCAGTCCGCCCTGAGCAAAGACCCCAACGAGAAGCGCGATCACATGGTCCTGCTGG
AGTTCGTGACCGCCGCCGGGATCACTCTCGGCATGGACGAGCTGTACAAGTAAAGCGGCCGCGACTCTAG
ATCATAATCAGCCATACCACATTTGTAGAGGTTTTACTTGCTTTAAAAAACCTCCCACACCTCCCCCTGA
ACCTGAAACATAAAATGAATGCAATTGTTGTTGTTAACTTGTTTATTGCAGCTTATAATGGTTACAAATA
AAGCAATAGCATCACAAATTTCACAAATAAAGCATTTTTTTCACTGCATTCTAGTTGTGGTTTGTCCAAA
CTCATCAATGTATCTTAGTCGACCGATGCCCTTGAGAGCCTTCAACCCAGTCAGCTCCTTCCGGTGGGCG
CGGGGCATGACTATCGTCGCCGCACTTATGACTGTCTTCTTTATCATGCAACTCGTAGGACAGGTGCCGG
CAGCGCTCTTCCGCTTCCTCGCTCACTGACTCGCTGCGCTCGGTCGTTCGGCTGCGGCGAGCGGTATCAG
CTCACTCAAAGGCGGTAATACGGTTATCCACAGAATCAGGGGATAACGCAGGAAAGAACATGTGAGCAAA
AGGCCAGCAAAAGGCCAGGAACCGTAAAAAGGCCGCGTTGCTGGCGTTTTTCCATAGGCTCCGCCCCCCT
GACGAGCATCACAAAAATCGACGCTCAAGTCAGAGGTGGCGAAACCCGACAGGACTATAAAGATACCAGG
CGTTTCCCCCTGGAAGCTCCCTCGTGCGCTCTCCTGTTCCGACCCTGCCGCTTACCGGATACCTGTCCGC
CTTTCTCCCTTCGGGAAGCGTGGCGCTTTCTCATAGCTCACGCTGTAGGTATCTCAGTTCGGTGTAGGTC
GTTCGCTCCAAGCTGGGCTGTGTGCACGAACCCCCCGTTCAGCCCGACCGCTGCGCCTTATCCGGTAACT
ATCGTCTTGAGTCCAACCCGGTAAGACACGACTTATCGCCACTGGCAGCAGCCACTGGTAACAGGATTAG
CAGAGCGAGGTATGTAGGCGGTGCTACAGAGTTCTTGAAGTGGTGGCCTAACTACGGCTACACTAGAAGA
ACAGTATTTGGTATCTGCGCTCTGCTGAAGCCAGTTACCTTCGGAAAAAGAGTTGGTAGCTCTTGATCCG
GCAAACAAACCACCGCTGGTAGCGGTGGTTTTTTTGTTTGCAAGCAGCAGATTACGCGCAGAAAAAAAGG
ATCTCAAGAAGATCCTTTGATCTTTTCTACGGGGTCTGACGCTCAGTGGAACGAAAACTCACGTTAAGGG
ATTTTGGTCATGAGATTATCAAAAAGGATCTTCACCTAGATCCTTTTAAATTAAAAATGAAGTTTTAAAT
CAATCTAAAGTATATATGAGTAAACTTGGTCTGACAGTTACCAATGCTTAATCAGTGAGGCACCTATCTC
AGCGATCTGTCTATTTCGTTCATCCATAGTTGCCTGACTCCCCGTCGTGTAGATAACTACGATACGGGAG
GGCTTACCATCTGGCCCCAGTGCTGCAATGATACCGCGGGACCCACGCTCACCGGCTCCAGATTTATCAG
CAATAAACCAGCCAGCCGGAAGGGCCGAGCGCAGAAGTGGTCCTGCAACTTTATCCGCCTCCATCCAGTC
TATTAATTGTTGCCGGGAAGCTAGAGTAAGTAGTTCGCCAGTTAATAGTTTGCGCAACGTTGTTGCCATT
GCTACAGGCATCGTGGTGTCACGCTCGTCGTTTGGTATGGCTTCATTCAGCTCCGGTTCCCAACGATCAA
GG
